>Addgene plasmid #216408 | Efg1-ΔDBD-Y115S/Y132S/Y139S | addgene full sequence | sequence record 437750 | Addgene NGS Result
CGTCACTCATGGTGATTTCTCACTTGATAACCTTATTTTTGACGAGGGGAAATTAATAGGTTGTATTGAT
GTTGGACGAGTCGGAATCGCAGACCGATACCAGGATCTTGCCATCCTATGGAACTGCCTCGGTGAGTTTT
CTCCTTCATTACAGAAACGGCTTTTTCAAAAATATGGTATTGATAATCCTGATATGAATAAATTGCAATT
TCATTTGATGCTCGATGAGTTTTTCTAAGCGGCGCGCCATCGAATGGCGCAAAACCTTTCGCGGTATGGC
ATGATAGCGCCCGGAAGAGAGTCAATTCAGGGTGGTGAATATGAAACCAGTAACGTTATACGATGTCGCA
GAGTATGCCGGTGTCTCTTATCAGACCGTTTCCCGCGTGGTGAACCAGGCCAGCCACGTTTCTGCGAAAA
CGCGGGAAAAAGTGGAAGCGGCGATGGCGGAGCTGAATTACATTCCCAACCGCGTGGCACAACAACTGGC
GGGCAAACAGTCGTTGCTGATTGGCGTTGCCACCTCCAGTCTGGCCCTGCACGCGCCGTCGCAAATTGTC
GCGGCGATTAAATCTCGCGCCGATCAACTGGGTGCCAGCGTGGTGGTGTCGATGGTAGAACGAAGCGGCG
TCGAAGCCTGTAAAGCGGCGGTGCACAATCTTCTCGCGCAACGCGTCAGTGGGCTGATCATTAACTATCC
GCTGGATGACCAGGATGCCATTGCTGTGGAAGCTGCCTGCACTAATGTTCCGGCGTTATTTCTTGATGTC
TCTGACCAGACACCCATCAACAGTATTATTTTCTCCCATGAGGACGGTACGCGACTGGGCGTGGAGCATC
TGGTCGCATTGGGTCACCAGCAAATCGCGCTGTTAGCGGGCCCATTAAGTTCTGTCTCGGCGCGTCTGCG
TCTGGCTGGCTGGCATAAATATCTCACTCGCAATCAAATTCAGCCGATAGCGGAACGGGAAGGCGACTGG
AGTGCCATGTCCGGTTTTCAACAAACCATGCAAATGCTGAATGAGGGCATCGTTCCCACTGCGATGCTGG
TTGCCAACGATCAGATGGCGCTGGGCGCAATGCGCGCCATTACCGAGTCCGGGCTGCGCGTTGGTGCGGA
TATCTCGGTAGTGGGATACGACGATACCGAAGATGGCTCATGTTATATCCCGCCGTTAACCACCATCAAA
CAGGATTTTCGCCTGCTGGGGCAAACCAGCGTGGACCGCTTGCTGCAACTCTCTCAGGGCCAGGCGGTGA
AGGGCAATCAGCTGTTGCCAGTCTCACTGGTGAAAAGAAAAACCACCCTGGCGCCCAATACGCAAACCGC
CTCTCCCCGCGCGTTGGCCGATTCATTAATGCAGCTGGCACGACAGGTTTCCCGACTGGAAAGCGGGCAG
TGACTCATGACCAAAATCCCTTAACGTGAGTTACGCGCGCGTCGTTCCACTGAGCGTCAGACCCCGTAGA
AAAGATCAAAGGATCTTCTTGAGATCCTTTTTTTCTGCGCGTAATCTGCTGCTTGCAAACAAAAAAACCA
CCGCTACCAGCGGTGGTTTGTTTGCCGGATCAAGAGCTACCAACTCTTTTTCCGAAGGTAACTGGCTTCA
GCAGAGCGCAGATACCAAATACTGTTCTTCTAGTGTAGCCGTAGTTAGCCCACCACTTCAAGAACTCTGT
AGCACCGCCTACATACCTCGCTCTGCTAATCCTGTTACCAGTGGCTGCTGCCAGTGGCGATAAGTCGTGT
CTTACCGGGTTGGACTCAAGACGATAGTTACCGGATAAGGCGCAGCGGTCGGGCTGAACGGGGGGTTCGT
GCACACAGCCCAGCTTGGAGCGAACGACCTACACCGAACTGAGATACCTACAGCGTGAGCTATGAGAAAG
CGCCACGCTTCCCGAAGGGAGAAAGGCGGACAGGTATCCGGTAAGCGGCAGGGTCGGAACAGGAGAGCGC
ACGAGGGAGCTTCCAGGGGGAAACGCCTGGTATCTTTATAGTCCTGTCGGGTTTCGCCACCTCTGACTTG
AGCGTCGATTTTTGTGATGCTCGTCAGGGGGGCGGAGCCTATGGAAAAACGCCAGCAACGCGGCCTTTTT
ACGGTTCCTGGCCTTTTGCTGGCCTTTTGCTCACATGTTCTTTCCTGCGTTATCCCCTGATTCTGTGGAT
AACCGTATTACCGCCTTTGAGTGAGCTGATACCGCTCGCCGCAGCCGAACGACCGAGCGCAGCGAGTCAG
TGAGCGAGGAAGCGGAAGGCGAGAGTAGGGAACTGCCAGGCATCAAACTAAGCAGAAGGCCCCTGACGGA
TGGCCTTTTTGCGTTTCTACAAACTCTTTCTGTGTTGTAAAACGACGGCCAGTCTTAAGCTCGGGCCCCC
TGGGCGGTTCTGATAACGAGTAATCGTTAATCCGCAAATAACGTAAAAACCCGCTTCGGCGGGTTTTTTT
ATGGGGGGAGTTTAGGGAAAGAGCATTTGTCAGAATATTTAAGGGCGCCTGTCACTTTGCTTGATATATG
AGAATTATTTAACCTTATAAATGAGAAAAAAGCAACGCACTTTAAATAAGATACGTTGCTTTTTCGATTG
ATGAACACCTATAATTAAACTATTCATCTATTATTTATGATTTTTTGTATATACAATATTTCTAGTTTGT
TAAAGAGAATTAAGAAAATAAATCTCGAAAATAATAAAGGGAAAATCAGTTTTTGATATCAAAATTATAC
ATGTCAACGATAATACAAAATATAATACAAACTATAAGATGTTATCAGTATTTATTATGCATTTAGAATA
AATTTTGTGTCGCCCTTCCGCGAAATTAATACGACTCACTATAGGGGAATTGTGAGCGGATAACAATTCC
CCTCTAGAAATAATTTTGTTTAACTTTTGAAGGAGATATACCATGGGCAGCGACAAGATCCACCATCACC
ACCATCACGAAAATCTGTACTTTCAAGGTCATATGAGCACCTATAGCATTCCGTATTATAATCAGATGAA
CGGCAACTACAATAATGGTATGCCGCAGCAGACCACCGCAGCAAATCAGCAGGCATTTCCTCAGCAGCAG
CAACCGACCACCACCGGTAATGCAAGCCAGCAACAGCAACAGGCAGCCGCAACCGCAGCAGCGGCAGCAG
TTCAGCAGCCGTATAACTATATGTTTTATCAGCAGCAAGGTCAGCCTGGTCAGCAGACCGGTCAGACCGC
AGGTCAGCAGCAACAACAGCAACAGCAGCAGCAGCAATATGATTATAACACCTATAACCGCTATCAGTAT
CCGGCAGCAACCAGCCAGGGTAATTCCTATCAGCAGACAATTCCGAATCAGCTGAGCCAGCCGCAGCCTC
AGCATTCTAACGGTAGCAATCGTAATTCTACCAGCGCACCGAGTGGTGCACCGATTCCGAGCAATAGCAC
CAGCGGTCCGAGCCAGCAGCCTCCGCTGCCTGGACAGCAGGCCGTTCCGATTCCGCCTCATGTTAGCACC
ATGCAGCAGCCGACATCAGGTAATGGTAATAGCATTAGCGCGACCAGCGGTGGTAGCAATGTTAGTGGTG
CAAGCGGTGCAGGTAGCACCACCAGTCCGGTTAATACCAAAGCAGCGACCGCAGCCGGTATTCCGCAGGG
CAACTATTATCAGACCTATAATCAGCAACAGTACCCGCAGCAGTATGGTCAGTATAATGCACCGGGTAAA
AATCAGAATACACCGGCATCACAGCCTGGTAGTACCACCAATGATCAGTATCTGCAGCAGCAGCAACAGC
AACAACAACAAATGTATGGTTATCAGAGCAACTACTATCAAGGTGGTGCAGCCAATAGCAGCTATTATCC
GAATTATTACCAACAACAGCAGCCGAATTATGCAAGCAGCTATCCGTATCAACAGCAGCAACAAAAACAG
CAGCAACAACAACCGAATCAGCAGCAACAGAGTGATCAGCAGCAGACCTCAACCCCGAGCGGTGGTGCCG
GTACACGTAGCGTTCATCAGAGTCCGCAGGTTCAGAGCCTGACCCAGGGTAGCGTGCATCCGAGCCCACA
GCAGCATCAGGCAAATCAGAGCGCAAGCACCGTTGCAAAAGAAGAGAAATAACTCGAGCCCCCTAGCATA
ACCCCTTGGGGCCTCTAAACGGGTCTTGAGGGGTTTTTTGCCCCTGAGACGCGTCAATCGAGTTCGTACC
TAAGGGCGACACCCCCTAATTAGCCCGGGCGAAAGGCCCAGTCTTTCGACTGAGCCTTTCGTTTTATTTG
ATGCCTGGCAGTTCCCTACTCTCGCATGGGGAGTCCCCACACTACCATCGGCGCTACGGCGTTTCACTTC
TGAGTTCGGCATGGGGTCAGGTGGGACCACCGCGCTACTGCCGCCAGGCAAACAAGGGGTGTTATGAGCC
ATATTCAGGTATAAATGGGCTCGCGATAATGTTCAGAATTGGTTAATTGGTTGTAACACTGACCCCTATT
TGTTTATTTTTCTAAATACATTCAAATATGTATCCGCTCATGAGACAATAACCCTGATAAATGCTTCAAT
AATATTGAAAAAGGAAGAATATGAGCCATATTCAACGGGAAACGTCGAGGCCGCGATTAAATTCCAACAT
GGATGCTGATTTATATGGGTATAAATGGGCTCGCGATAATGTCGGGCAATCAGGTGCGACAATCTATCGC
TTGTATGGGAAGCCCGATGCGCCAGAGTTGTTTCTGAAACATGGCAAAGGTAGCGTTGCCAATGATGTTA
CAGATGAGATGGTCAGACTAAACTGGCTGACGGAATTTATGCCACTTCCGACCATCAAGCATTTTATCCG
TACTCCTGATGATGCATGGTTACTCACCACTGCGATCCCCGGAAAAACAGCGTTCCAGGTATTAGAAGAA
TATCCTGATTCAGGTGAAAATATTGTTGATGCGCTGGCAGTGTTCCTGCGCCGGTTGCACTCGATTCCTG
TTTGTAATTGTCCTTTTAACAGCGATCGCGTATTTCGCCTCGCTCAGGCGCAATCACGAATGAATAACGG
TTTGGTTGATGCGAGTGATTTTGATGACGAGCGTAATGGCTGGCCTGTTGAACAAGTCTGGAAAGAAATG
CATAAACTTTTGCCATTCTCACCGGATTCAGT
Features (pLannotate 1.2.2; 14 found; start..end, strand, type, name):
    247..320     +  promoter       lacI promoter (fragment): lacI
    322..1403    +  CDS            lacI (fragment): lac repressor; lacI; The lac repressor binds to the lac operator to inhibit transcription in E. coli. This inhibition can be relieved by adding lactose or isopropyl-β-D-thiogalactopyranoside (IPTG).
   1489..2077    +  rep_origin     ori: high-copy-number ColE1/pMB1/pBR322/pUC origin of replication
   2302..2319    +  terminator     rrnB T2 terminator (fragment): transcription terminator T2 from the E. coli rrnB gene
   2344..2363    -  CDS            lacZα (fragment): LacZα fragment of β-galactosidase; lacZ fragment
   2827..2845    +  promoter       T7 promoter: promoter for bacteriophage T7 RNA polymerase
   2846..2870    +  protein_bind   lac operator: The lac repressor binds to the lac operator to inhibit transcription in E. coli. This inhibition can be relieved by adding lactose or isopropyl-β-D-thiogalactopyranoside (IPTG). lac repressor encoded by lacI
   2973..4109    +  CDS            EFG1 (fragment): EFG1_CANAL - Experimental evidence at protein level: Swiss-Prot protein existence level 1. Transcriptional regulator of the switch between 2 heritable states, the white and opaque states. These 2 cell types differ in many characteristics, including cell structure, mating competence, and virulence. Each state is heritable for many generations, and switching between states occurs stochastically, at low frequency. Antagonizes the action of WOR1, WOR2 and CZF1, and promotes the white state. In white cells, EFG1 represses WOR1 indirectly through WOR2 to maintain white cell identity. Binds target ge
   4123..4170    +  terminator     T7 terminator: transcription terminator for bacteriophage T7 RNA polymerase
   4230..4270    -  terminator     rrnB T1 terminator (fragment): transcription terminator T1 from the E. coli rrnB gene
   4272..4387    -  ncRNA          5S rRNA: Accession: RF00001 - 5S ribosomal RNA
   4418..4442    +  CDS            KanR (fragment): aminoglycoside phosphotransferase; aph(3')-Ia; confers resistance to kanamycin in bacteria or G418 (Geneticin®) in eukaryotes
   4472..4568    +  promoter       AmpR promoter (fragment): bla
   4571..238     +  CDS            KanR (across the origin): aminoglycoside phosphotransferase; aph(3')-Ia; confers resistance to kanamycin in bacteria or G418 (Geneticin®) in eukaryotes
