[The description below was written by a language model from this plasmid's Addgene catalogue record and pLannotate feature annotations shown in this document.]
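Description:
Efg1-ΔDBD-Y115S/Y132S/Y139S is a bacterial expression plasmid built on the pJ411 backbone (about 5.1 kb in total) for producing a mutant fragment of the Candida albicans transcription factor Efg1 in E. coli. It replicates from a high-copy ColE1/pUC-type origin and is selected with kanamycin through an aph(3')-Ia aminoglycoside phosphotransferase gene, which the annotation places downstream of a bla-type (AmpR) promoter fragment. Short rrnB T1/T2 terminator fragments and a 5S rRNA segment flank the functional modules. They are presumably insulating remnants of the backbone design.

The payload is a 1,137 bp EFG1 coding sequence driven by a T7 promoter immediately followed by a lac operator and closed by a T7 terminator. A plasmid-borne lacI gene supplies lac repressor, so transcription stays off until IPTG is added in a host that expresses T7 RNA polymerase. The insert lacks residues 182–356, which removes the central DNA-binding domain and joins the N- and C-terminal prion-like domains into one polypeptide. Tyrosines 115, 132 and 139 are replaced by serine. The catalogue lists an N-terminal 6xHis tag contributed by the backbone for affinity purification, although the feature table does not annotate it separately; it probably lies in the unannotated stretch between the lac operator and the start of the EFG1 match.

Efg1 regulates white–opaque switching in C. albicans, and the associated study concerns the structure and interactions of its prion-like domains in phase separation. This construct therefore provides recombinant protein for biophysical experiments, presumably to test how these three tyrosines contribute to prion-like domain interactions and condensate formation.
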