Addgene plasmid #216408: Efg1-ΔDBD-Y115S/Y132S/Y139S
Purpose: Expresses 6xHis-tagged N- and C-terminal prion-like domains of Efg1 with Y115/Y132/Y139 to serine mutations
Depositing lab: Nicolas Fawzi. Depositing organization: Brown University. Publication: Structure and interactions of prion-like domains in transcription factor Efg1 phase separation. Wang SH, Zheng T, Fawzi NL. Biophys J. 2024 Jun 4;123(11):1481-1493. doi: 10.1016/j.bpj.2024.01.030. Epub 2024 Feb 1. PubMed 38297837.
Backbone
  Vector backbone: pJ411
  Backbone size w/o insert (bp): 4005
  Total vector size (bp): 5142
  Vector type: Bacterial Expression
Growth in bacteria
  Bacterial resistance: Kanamycin, 50 μg/mL
  Growth temperature: 37°C
  Growth strain: DH5alpha
  Copy number: High Copy
Gene/Insert
  Gene/Insert name: Efg1-ΔDBD-Y115S/Y132S/Y139S
  Species: Candida albicans (Yeast)
  Insert size (bp): 1137
  Mutation: changed Tyrosine 115, 132 and 139 to Serine, and deleted amino acids 182-356
  Tag / fusion protein: 6xHis-tags (N terminal on backbone)
Terms and licenses: Academic/Nonprofit Terms; Industry Terms: Not Available to Industry
Depositor comments: Please visit https://doi.org/10.1101/2023.11.09.566450 for bioRxiv preprint.
How to cite: Efg1-ΔDBD-Y115S/Y132S/Y139S was a gift from Nicolas Fawzi (Addgene plasmid # 216408 ; http://n2t.net/addgene:216408 ; RRID:Addgene_216408)
