>Addgene plasmid #216408 | Efg1-ΔDBD-Y115S/Y132S/Y139S | depositor partial sequence | sequence record 422099 | Efg1-ΔDBD-Y115S/Y132S/Y139S sequence 1137 bps
ATGAGCACCTATAGCATTCCGTATTATAATCAGATGAACGGCAACTACAATAATGGTATGCCGCAGCAGA
CCACCGCAGCAAATCAGCAGGCATTTCCTCAGCAGCAGCAACCGACCACCACCGGTAATGCAAGCCAGCA
ACAGCAACAGGCAGCCGCAACCGCAGCAGCGGCAGCAGTTCAGCAGCCGTATAACTATATGTTTTATCAG
CAGCAAGGTCAGCCTGGTCAGCAGACCGGTCAGACCGCAGGTCAGCAGCAACAACAGCAACAGCAGCAGC
AGCAATATGATTATAACACCTATAACCGCTATCAGTATCCGGCAGCAACCAGCCAGGGTAATTCCTATCA
GCAGACAATTCCGAATCAGCTGAGCCAGCCGCAGCCTCAGCATTCTAACGGTAGCAATCGTAATTCTACC
AGCGCACCGAGTGGTGCACCGATTCCGAGCAATAGCACCAGCGGTCCGAGCCAGCAGCCTCCGCTGCCTG
GACAGCAGGCCGTTCCGATTCCGCCTCATGTTAGCACCATGCAGCAGCCGACATCAGGTAATGGTAATAG
CATTAGCGCGACCAGCGGTGGTAGCAATGTTAGTGGTGCAAGCGGTGCAGGTAGCACCACCAGTCCGGTT
AATACCAAAGCAGCGACCGCAGCCGGTATTCCGCAGGGCAACTATTATCAGACCTATAATCAGCAACAGT
ACCCGCAGCAGTATGGTCAGTATAATGCACCGGGTAAAAATCAGAATACACCGGCATCACAGCCTGGTAG
TACCACCAATGATCAGTATCTGCAGCAGCAGCAACAGCAACAACAACAAATGTATGGTTATCAGAGCAAC
TACTATCAAGGTGGTGCAGCCAATAGCAGCTATTATCCGAATTATTACCAACAACAGCAGCCGAATTATG
CAAGCAGCTATCCGTATCAACAGCAGCAACAAAAACAGCAGCAACAACAACCGAATCAGCAGCAACAGAG
TGATCAGCAGCAGACCTCAACCCCGAGCGGTGGTGCCGGTACACGTAGCGTTCATCAGAGTCCGCAGGTT
CAGAGCCTGACCCAGGGTAGCGTGCATCCGAGCCCACAGCAGCATCAGGCAAATCAGAGCGCAAGCACCG
TTGCAAAAGAAGAGAAA
